Addgene plasmid #156682: pD649-HAsp-IGSF5-Fc(DAPA)-AviTag-6xHis
Purpose: Mammalian expression of cell-surface protein extracellular domain fused to Fc(DAPA)-Avi-6xHis. Protein is secreted from cells.
Depositing lab: Chris Garcia. Depositing organization: Stanford University. Publication: A Human IgSF Cell-Surface Interactome Reveals a Complex Network of Protein-Protein Interactions. Wojtowicz WM, Vielmetter J, Fernandes RA, Siepe DH, Eastman CL, Chisholm GB, Cox S, Klock H, Anderson PW, Rue SM, Miller JJ, Glaser SM, Bragstad ML, Vance J, Lam AW, Lesley SA, Zinn K, Garcia KC. Cell. 2020 Aug 20;182(4):1027-1043.e17. doi: 10.1016/j.cell.2020.07.025. PubMed 32822567.
Backbone
  Vector backbone: pD649
  Backbone size w/o insert (bp): 6106
  Vector type: Mammalian Expression
Growth in bacteria
  Bacterial resistance: Ampicillin, 100 μg/mL
  Growth temperature: 37°C
  Growth strain: DH5alpha
  Copy number: High Copy
Gene/Insert
  Gene/Insert name: IGSF5
  Species: H. sapiens (human)
  Insert size (bp): 690
  Mutation: Fc region of human IgG contains D265A and P329A mutations (DAPA)
  Entrez Gene: IGSF5 (a.k.a. GSF5, JAM4)
  Promoter: CMV/SP6
  Tag / fusion protein: Fc(DAPA)-AviTag-6xHis (C terminal on backbone)
  Cloning method: Restriction Enzyme; 5′ cloning site GCGGCCGC (not destroyed); 3′ cloning site GGCGCGCC (not destroyed)
  Sequencing primers: 5′ ATTTAGGTGACACTATAG; 3′ CACGTACCAGTTGAACTTCACC
Resource information
  A portion of this plasmid was derived from a plasmid made by: synthesis by ThermoFisher
Terms and licenses: Academic/Nonprofit Terms; Industry Terms: Not Available to Industry
Depositor comments: Some plasmids in this collection may have an IS4-like element ISVsa5 family transposase upstream of the CMV promoter.
How to cite: pD649-HAsp-IGSF5-Fc(DAPA)-AviTag-6xHis was a gift from Chris Garcia (Addgene plasmid # 156682 ; http://n2t.net/addgene:156682 ; RRID:Addgene_156682)
