[The description below was written by a language model from this plasmid's Addgene catalogue record and pLannotate feature annotations shown in this document.]
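Description:
pD649-HAsp-IGSF5-Fc(DAPA)-AviTag-6xHis is a mammalian expression plasmid of about 6.8 kb, built on the pD649 backbone, for producing the extracellular domain of human IGSF5 (also called JAM4) as a secreted, soluble Fc fusion protein. It is propagated in E. coli from a high-copy ColE1/pUC-type origin under ampicillin selection (AmpR, β-lactamase). The feature table also shows an SV40 early promoter and EM7 promoter upstream of a puromycin N-acetyltransferase coding region with an SV40 poly(A) signal. This could permit puromycin selection in mammalian cells, although the record does not mention that use. Short fragments annotated as KanR, lacZα, ble and f1 ori appear to be backbone remnants.

The expression cassette is driven by the CMV enhancer and promoter, followed by a fragment of CMV intron A and an SP6 promoter that also serves as a sequencing primer site. The open reading frame begins with a signal peptide, named HAsp in the construct name but matched by the automated annotation to an IgH signal sequence fragment. Next comes the roughly 690 bp IGSF5 ectodomain, cloned between NotI and AscI sites. The annotation tool matched this insert to the mouse orthologue, but the catalogue lists it as human. Downstream is a human IgG1 Fc region carrying the D265A and P329A (DAPA) substitutions, which are generally used to reduce Fc effector binding. It is followed by an AviTag for site-specific BirA biotinylation, a 6xHis tag for metal-affinity purification, and a bGH poly(A) signal.

The plasmid belongs to a collection used to map interactions among human immunoglobulin-superfamily cell-surface proteins. The depositor notes that some plasmids in the collection may carry an IS4-like transposase insertion upstream of the CMV promoter. No such element is annotated here.
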