Features (pLannotate 1.2.2; 21 found; start..end, strand, type, name):
    119..143     -  CDS            KanR (fragment): aminoglycoside phosphotransferase; aph(3')-Ia; confers resistance to kanamycin
    254..842     +  rep_origin     ori: high-copy-number ColE1/pMB1/pBR322/pUC origin of replication
   1067..1084    +  terminator     rrnB T2 terminator (fragment): transcription terminator T2 from the E. coli rrnB gene
   1109..1128    -  CDS            lacZα (fragment): LacZα fragment of β-galactosidase; lacZ fragment
   1584..1600    +  protein_bind   lac operator: The lac repressor binds to the lac operator to inhibit transcription in E. coli. This inhibition can be relieved by adding lactose or isopropyl-β-D-thiogalactopyranoside (IPTG). lac repressor encoded by lacI
   1843..2146    +  enhancer       CMV enhancer: human cytomegalovirus immediate early enhancer
   2147..2350    +  promoter       CMV promoter: human cytomegalovirus (CMV) immediate early promoter
   2486..2529    +  intron         CMV intron (fragment): modified intron A from human cytomegalovirus
   2581..2599    +  promoter       SP6 promoter: promoter for bacteriophage SP6 RNA polymerase
   2603..2640    +  CDS            IgH signal sequence (fragment): signal sequence from the mouse immunoglobulin heavy chain variable region
   2740..3432    +  CDS            Igsf5 (fragment): IGSF5_MOUSE - Also known as Jam4. Experimental evidence at protein level: Swiss-Prot protein existence level 1. Provides, together with MAGI1, an adhesion machinery at tight junctions, which may regulate the permeability of kidney glomerulus and small intestinal epithelial cells. Mediates calcium-independent homophilic cell adhesion. In testis, it may function as a cell adhesion molecule rather than a tight-junction protein. It may participate in the adhesion between spermatogonia-spermatogonia, spermatogonia-Sertoli cells, and Sertoli cells-Sertoli cells. From Mus musculus (Mouse).
   3454..4131    +  CDS            IGHG1 (fragment): IGHG1_HUMAN - Experimental evidence at protein level: Swiss-Prot protein existence level 1. Constant region of immunoglobulin heavy chains. Immunoglobulins, also known as antibodies, are membrane-bound or secreted glycoproteins produced by B lymphocytes. In the recognition phase of humoral immunity, the membrane-bound immunoglobulins serve as receptors which, upon binding of a specific antigen, trigger the clonal expansion and differentiation of B lymphocytes into immunoglobulins- secreting plasma cells. Secreted immunoglobulins mediate the effector phase of humoral immunity, which results in
   4346..4457    +  polyA_signal   bGH poly(A) signal: bovine growth hormone polyadenylation signal
   4458..4566    +  rep_origin     f1 ori (fragment): f1 bacteriophage origin of replication; arrow indicates direction of (+) strand synthesis
   4580..4909    +  promoter       SV40 promoter: SV40 enhancer and early promoter
   4957..5004    +  promoter       EM7 promoter: synthetic bacterial promoter&nbsp
   5023..5622    +  CDS            PuroR (fragment): puromycin N-acetyltransferase; pac from Streptomyces; confers resistance to puromycin
   5632..5757    +  CDS            ble (fragment): BLE_KLEPN - Experimental evidence at protein level: Swiss-Prot protein existence level 1. Binding protein with a strong affinity to the bleomycin family of antibiotics. Binds to CL990; an antimitotic-antibiotic compound. From Klebsiella pneumoniae.
   5752..5873    +  polyA_signal   SV40 poly(A) signal: SV40 polyadenylation signal
   5926..6786    -  CDS            AmpR: β-lactamase; bla; confers resistance to ampicillin, carbenicillin, and related antibiotics
   6789..89      -  promoter       AmpR promoter (fragment) (across the origin): bla
>Addgene plasmid #156682 | pD649-HAsp-IGSF5-Fc(DAPA)-AviTag-6xHis | depositor full sequence | sequence record 302473 | Full Sequence
TTTCAATATTATTGAAGCATTTATCAGGGTTATTGTCTCATGAGCGGATACATATTTGAATGTATTTAGA
AAAATAAACAAATAGGGGTCAGTGTTACAACCAATTAACCAATTCTGAACATTATCGCGAGCCCATTTAT
ACCTGAATATGGCTCATAACACCCCTTGCTCATGACCAAAATCCCTTAACGTGAGTTACGCGCGCGTCGT
TCCACTGAGCGTCAGACCCCGTAGAAAAGATCAAAGGATCTTCTTGAGATCCTTTTTTTCTGCGCGTAAT
CTGCTGCTTGCAAACAAAAAAACCACCGCTACCAGCGGTGGTTTGTTTGCCGGATCAAGAGCTACCAACT
CTTTTTCCGAAGGTAACTGGCTTCAGCAGAGCGCAGATACCAAATACTGTTCTTCTAGTGTAGCCGTAGT
TAGCCCACCACTTCAAGAACTCTGTAGCACCGCCTACATACCTCGCTCTGCTAATCCTGTTACCAGTGGC
TGCTGCCAGTGGCGATAAGTCGTGTCTTACCGGGTTGGACTCAAGACGATAGTTACCGGATAAGGCGCAG
CGGTCGGGCTGAACGGGGGGTTCGTGCACACAGCCCAGCTTGGAGCGAACGACCTACACCGAACTGAGAT
ACCTACAGCGTGAGCTATGAGAAAGCGCCACGCTTCCCGAAGGGAGAAAGGCGGACAGGTATCCGGTAAG
CGGCAGGGTCGGAACAGGAGAGCGCACGAGGGAGCTTCCAGGGGGAAACGCCTGGTATCTTTATAGTCCT
GTCGGGTTTCGCCACCTCTGACTTGAGCGTCGATTTTTGTGATGCTCGTCAGGGGGGCGGAGCCTATGGA
AAAACGCCAGCAACGCGGCCTTTTTACGGTTCCTGGCCTTTTGCTGGCCTTTTGCTCACATGTTCTTTCC
TGCGTTATCCCCTGATTCTGTGGATAACCGTATTACCGCCTTTGAGTGAGCTGATACCGCTCGCCGCAGC
CGAACGACCGAGCGCAGCGAGTCAGTGAGCGAGGAAGCGGAAGGCGAGAGTAGGGAACTGCCAGGCATCA
AACTAAGCAGAAGGCCCCTGACGGATGGCCTTTTTGCGTTTCTACAAACTCTTTCTGTGTTGTAAAACGA
CGGCCAGTCTTAAGCTCGGGCCCCCTGGGCGGTTCTGATAACGAGTAATCGTTAATCCGCAAATAACGTA
AAAACCCGCTTCGGCGGGTTTTTTTATGGGGGGAGTTTAGGGAAAGAGCATTTGTCAGAATATTTAAGGG
CGCCTGTCACTTTGCTTGATATATGAGAATTATTTAACCTTATAAATGAGAAAAAAGCAACGCACTTTAA
ATAAGATACGTTGCTTTTTCGATTGATGAACACCTATAATTAAACTATTCATCTATTATTTATGATTTTT
TGTATATACAATATTTCTAGTTTGTTAAAGAGAATTAAGAAAATAAATCTCGAAAATAATAAAGGGAAAA
TCAGTTTTTGATATCAAAATTATACATGTCAACGATAATACAAAATATAATACAAACTATAAGATGTTAT
CAGTATTTATTATCATTTAGAATAAATTTTGTGTCGCCCTTAATTGTGAGCGGATAACAATTACGAGCTT
CATGCACAGTGGCGTTGACTCAATATTGGCCATTAGCCATATTATTCATTGGTTATATAGCATAAATCAA
TATTGGCTATTGGCCATTGCATACGTTGTATCTATATCATAATATGTACATTTATATTGGCTCATGTCCA
ATATGACCGCCATGTTGGCATTGATTATTGACTAGTTATTAATAGTAATCAATTACGGGGTCATTAGTTC
ATAGCCCATATATGGAGTTCCGCGTTACATAACTTACGGTAAATGGCCCGCCTGGCTGACCGCCCAACGA
CCCCCGCCCATTGACGTCAATAATGACGTATGTTCCCATAGTAACGCCAATAGGGACTTTCCATTGACGT
CAATGGGTGGAGTATTTACGGTAAACTGCCCACTTGGCAGTACATCAAGTGTATCATATGCCAAGTACGC
CCCCTATTGACGTCAATGACGGTAAATGGCCCGCCTGGCATTATGCCCAGTACATGACCTTATGGGACTT
TCCTACTTGGCAGTACATCTACGTATTAGTCATCGCTATTACCATGGTGATGCGGTTTTGGCAGTACATC
AATGGGCGTGGATAGCGGTTTGACTCACGGGGATTTCCAAGTCTCCACCCCATTGACGTCAATGGGAGTT
TGTTTTGGCACCAAAATCAACGGGACTTTCCAAAATGTCGTAACAACTCCGCCCCATTGACGCAAATGGG
CGGTAGGCGTGTACGGTGGGAGGTCTATATAAGCAGAGCTCGTTTAGTGAACCGTCAGATCGCCTGGAGA
CGCCATCCACGCTGTTTTGACCTCCATAGAAGACACCGGGACCGATCCAGCCTCCGCGGCCGGGAACGGT
GCATTGGAACGCGGATTCCCCGTGCCAAGAGTGACGTAAGTACCGCCTATAGAGTCTATAGGCCCACCCC
CTTGGCTTCGTTAGAACGCGGCTACAATTAATACATAACCTTATGTATCATACACATACGATTTAGGTGA
CACTATAGAATAACATCCACTTTGCCTTTCTCTCCACAGGTGTCCACTCCCAGGTCCAACTGCACCTCGG
TTCTATCGAAAACGCGCCTGCTAGCGCCACCATGAAGACCATCATTGCCCTGAGCTACATCTTCTGCCTG
GTGTTCGCTGCGGCCGCCTCTGGAAATGAAGTGATCGAGGGACCCCAGAACGCCAGAGTGCTGAAAGGAT
CTCAGGCCCGGTTCAACTGCACCGTGTCTCAAGGCTGGAAGCTGATCATGTGGGCCCTGAGCGATATGGT
GGTGCTGTCTGTCAGACCCATGGAACCCATCATCACCAACGACCGGTTCACCAGCCAGAGATACGACCAA
GGCGGCAACTTCACCAGCGAGATGATCATTCACAACGTGGAACCCAGCGACAGCGGCAACATCAGATGCA
GCCTGCAGAATAGCAGACTGCACGGCAGCGCCTACCTGACAGTGCAAGTGATGGGCGAGCTGTTCATCCC
CTCCGTGAATCTGGTGGTGGCCGAGAATGAGCCCTGCGAAGTGACATGTCTGCCCAGCCATTGGACCAGA
CTGCCCGATATTTCTTGGGAGCTGGGCCTGCTGGTGTCCCACAGCAGCTACTATTTTGTGCCCGAGCCTA
GCGATCTGCAGAGCGCCGTTTCTATTCTGGCCCTGACACCTCAGAGCAACGGCACACTGACATGCGTGGC
CACCTGGAAGTCCCTGAAGGCCAGAAAGTCCGCCACAGTGAACCTGACCGTGATCAGATGCCCTCAGGAT
ACCGGCGGAGGCATCAATATTCCAGGCGTGCTGTCTAGCCTGCCTAGCCTGGGATTTTCTCTGCCCACCT
GGGGCAAAGGCGCGCCGGGCGGCGACAAGACCCACACCTGCCCCCCCTGCCCAGCTCCAGAACTGCTGGG
AGGGCCTTCCGTGTTCCTGTTCCCCCCCAAGCCCAAGGACACCCTGATGATCAGCAGGACCCCCGAGGTG
ACCTGCGTGGTGGTGGCCGTGTCCCACGAGGACCCAGAGGTGAAGTTCAACTGGTACGTGGACGGCGTGG
AGGTGCACAACGCCAAGACCAAGCCCAGAGAGGAGCAGTACAACAGCACCTACAGGGTGGTGTCCGTGCT
GACCGTGCTGCACCAGGACTGGCTGAACGGCAAAGAATACAAGTGCAAAGTCTCCAACAAGGCCCTGGCT
GCCCCAATCGAAAAGACAATCAGCAAGGCCAAGGGCCAGCCACGGGAGCCCCAGGTGTACACCCTGCCCC
CCAGCCGGGAGGAGATGACCAAGAACCAGGTGTCCCTGACCTGTCTGGTGAAGGGCTTCTACCCCAGCGA
TATCGCCGTGGAGTGGGAGAGCAACGGCCAGCCCGAGAACAACTACAAGACCACCCCCCCAGTGCTGGAC
AGCGACGGCAGCTTCTTCCTGTACAGCAAGCTGACCGTGGACAAGTCCAGGTGGCAGCAGGGCAACGTGT
TCAGCTGCAGCGTGATGCACGAGGCCCTGCACAACCACTACACCCAGAAGTCCCTGAGCCTGAGCCCCGG
CGGCAGCGGTCTTAATGATATTTTCGAGGCTCAGAAGATTGAGTGGCATGAACACCACCACCATCACCAC
TAAGGCCGGCCTGTAGTCACTGGCACAACGCGTTACCCGGTAAGCCAATCGGGTATACACGGTCGTCATA
CTGCAGACAGGGTTCTTCTACTTTGCAAGATAGTCTTGAGTAGTAAAATAAATAGATAGAGAAAATCAGC
CTCGACTGTGCCTTCTAGTTGCCAGCCATCTGTTGTTTGCCCCTCCCCCGTGCCTTCCTTGACCCTGGAA
GGTGCCACTCCCACTGTCCTTTCCTAATAAAATGAGGAAATTGCATCACAACACTCAACCCTATCTCGGT
CTATTCTTTTGATTTATAAGGGATTTTGCCGATTTCGGCCTATTGGTTAAAAAATGAGCTGATTTAACAA
AAATTTAACGCGAATTAATTCTGTGGAATGTGTGTCAGTTAGGGTGTGGAAAGTCCCCAGGCTCCCCAGC
AGGCAGAAGTATGCAAAGCATGCATCTCAATTAGTCAGCAACCAGGTGTGGAAAGTCCCCAGGCTCCCCA
GCAGGCAGAAGTATGCAAAGCATGCATCTCAATTAGTCAGCAACCATAGTCCCGCCCCTAACTCCGCCCA
TCCCGCCCCTAACTCCGCCCAGTTCCGCCCATTCTCCGCCCCATGGCTGACTAATTTTTTTTATTTATGC
AGAGGCCGAGGCCGCCTCTGCCTCTGAGCTATTCCAGAAGTAGTGAGGAGGCTTTTTTGGAGGCCTAGGC
TTTTGCAAAAAGCTCCCGGGAGCTTGTATATCCATTTTCGGATCTGATCAGCACGTGTTGACAATTAATC
ATCGGCATAGTATATCGGCATAGTATAATACGACAAGGTGAGGAACTAAACCATGACCGAGTACAAGCCC
ACGGTGCGCCTCGCCACCCGCGACGACGTCCCCAGGGCCGTACGCACCCTCGCCGCCGCGTTCGCCGACT
ACCCCGCCACGCGCCACACCGTCGATCCGGACCGCCACATCGAGCGGGTCACCGAGCTGCAAGAACTCTT
CCTCACGCGCGTCGGGCTCGACATCGGCAAGGTGTGGGTCGCGGACGACGGCGCCGCGGTGGCGGTCTGG
ACCACGCCGGAGAGCGTCGAAGCGGGGGCGGTGTTCGCCGAGATCGGCCCGCGCATGGCCGAGTTGAGCG
GTTCCCGGCTGGCCGCGCAGCAACAGATGGAAGGCCTCCTGGCGCCGCACCGGCCCAAGGAGCCCGCGTG
GTTCCTGGCCACCGTCGGCGTCTCGCCCGACCACCAGGGCAAGGGTCTGGGCAGCGCCGTCGTGCTCCCC
GGAGTGGAGGCGGCCGAGCGCGCCGGGGTGCCCGCCTTCCTGGAGACATCCGCGCCCCGCAACCTCCCCT
TCTACGAGCGGCTCGGCTTCACCGTCACCGCCGACGTCGAGGTGCCCGAAGGACCGCGCACCTGGTGCAT
GACCCGCAAGCCCGGTGCCTGACACGTGCTACGAGATTTCGATTCCACCGCCGCCTTCTATGAAAGGTTG
GGCTTCGGAATCGTTTTCCGGGACGCCGGCTGGATGATCCTCCAGCGCGGGGATCTCATGCTGGAGTTCT
TCGCCCACCCCAACTTGTTTATTGCAGCTTATAATGGTTACAAATAAAGCAATAGCATCACAAATTTCAC
AAATAAAGCATTTTTTTCACTGCATTCTAGTTGTGGTTTGTCCAAACTCATCAATGTATCTTATCATGTC
TGTATACCGTCGACCTCTAGCTAGAGCTTGGCGTAATCATGGTCATTACCAATGCTTAATCAGTGAGGCA
CCTATCTCAGCGATCTGTCTATTTCGTTCATCCATAGTTGCCTGACTCCCCGTCGTGTAGATAACTACGA
TACGGGAGGGCTTACCATCTGGCCCCAGCGCTGCGATGATACCGCGAGAACCACGCTCACCGGCTCCGGA
TTTATCAGCAATAAACCAGCCAGCCGGAAGGGCCGAGCGCAGAAGTGGTCCTGCAACTTTATCCGCCTCC
ATCCAGTCTATTAATTGTTGCCGGGAAGCTAGAGTAAGTAGTTCGCCAGTTAATAGTTTGCGCAACGTTG
TTGCCATCGCTACAGGCATCGTGGTGTCACGCTCGTCGTTTGGTATGGCTTCATTCAGCTCCGGTTCCCA
ACGATCAAGGCGAGTTACATGATCCCCCATGTTGTGCAAAAAAGCGGTTAGCTCCTTCGGTCCTCCGATC
GTTGTCAGAAGTAAGTTGGCCGCAGTGTTATCACTCATGGTTATGGCAGCACTGCATAATTCTCTTACTG
TCATGCCATCCGTAAGATGCTTTTCTGTGACTGGTGAGTACTCAACCAAGTCATTCTGAGAATAGTGTAT
GCGGCGACCGAGTTGCTCTTGCCCGGCGTCAATACGGGATAATACCGCGCCACATAGCAGAACTTTAAAA
GTGCTCATCATTGGAAAACGTTCTTCGGGGCGAAAACTCTCAAGGATCTTACCGCTGTTGAGATCCAGTT
CGATGTAACCCACTCGTGCACCCAACTGATCTTCAGCATCTTTTACTTTCACCAGCGTTTCTGGGTGAGC
AAAAACAGGAAGGCAAAATGCCGCAAAAAAGGGAATAAGGGCGACACGGAAATGTTGAATACTCATATTC
TTCCTT
