>Addgene plasmid #156682 | pD649-HAsp-IGSF5-Fc(DAPA)-AviTag-6xHis | depositor partial sequence | sequence record 302474 | insert (extracellular domain)
TCTGGAAATGAAGTGATCGAGGGACCCCAGAACGCCAGAGTGCTGAAAGGATCTCAGGCCCGGTTCAACT
GCACCGTGTCTCAAGGCTGGAAGCTGATCATGTGGGCCCTGAGCGATATGGTGGTGCTGTCTGTCAGACC
CATGGAACCCATCATCACCAACGACCGGTTCACCAGCCAGAGATACGACCAAGGCGGCAACTTCACCAGC
GAGATGATCATTCACAACGTGGAACCCAGCGACAGCGGCAACATCAGATGCAGCCTGCAGAATAGCAGAC
TGCACGGCAGCGCCTACCTGACAGTGCAAGTGATGGGCGAGCTGTTCATCCCCTCCGTGAATCTGGTGGT
GGCCGAGAATGAGCCCTGCGAAGTGACATGTCTGCCCAGCCATTGGACCAGACTGCCCGATATTTCTTGG
GAGCTGGGCCTGCTGGTGTCCCACAGCAGCTACTATTTTGTGCCCGAGCCTAGCGATCTGCAGAGCGCCG
TTTCTATTCTGGCCCTGACACCTCAGAGCAACGGCACACTGACATGCGTGGCCACCTGGAAGTCCCTGAA
GGCCAGAAAGTCCGCCACAGTGAACCTGACCGTGATCAGATGCCCTCAGGATACCGGCGGAGGCATCAAT
ATTCCAGGCGTGCTGTCTAGCCTGCCTAGCCTGGGATTTTCTCTGCCCACCTGGGGCAAA
